Addgene plasmid #75243: Ikaros-CRISPR-Nick2/2 (PX461-EF1a-pSpCas9n(BB)-2A-GFP)
Purpose: CRISPR/Cas9 NICKASE plasmid against human Ikaros (2/2)
Depositing lab: Ria Baumgrass. Depositing organization: Deutsches Rheuma-Forschungszentrum Berlin (DRFZ). Publication: Identification of Novel Nuclear Factor of Activated T Cells (NFAT)-Associated Proteins in T cells. Gabriel CH, Gross F, Karl M, Stephanowitz H, Hennig AF, Weber M, Gryzik S, Bachmann I, Hecklau K, Wienands J, Schuchhardt J, Herzel H, Radbruch A, Krause E, Baumgrass R. J Biol Chem. 2016 Sep 16. pii: jbc.M116.739326. 10.1074/jbc.M116.739326 PubMed 27637333.
Backbone
  Vector backbone: PX461-pSpCas9n(BB)2A-GFP
  Backbone manufacturer: Feng Zhang (Plasmid #48140)
  Backbone size w/o insert (bp): 9703
  Total vector size (bp): 9703
  Modifications to backbone: CBH promoter exchanged for hEF1a promoter
  Vector type: CRISPR
  Selectable markers: GFP
Growth in bacteria
  Bacterial resistance: Ampicillin, 100 μg/mL
  Growth temperature: 37°C
  Growth strain: NEB Stable
  Copy number: Unknown
Gene/Insert
  Gene/Insert name: sgRNA against human Ikaros (alt name: IKZF1)
  gRNA/shRNA sequence: (gg)TGAGCCCATGCCGATCCCCG
  Species: H. sapiens (human)
  GenBank ID: 10320 (Gene-ID)
  Entrez Gene: IKZF1 (a.k.a. CVID13, Hs.54452, IK1, IKAROS, LYF1, LyF-1, PPP1R92, PRO0758, ZNFN1A1)
Terms and licenses: Academic/Nonprofit Terms; Industry Terms: Not Available to Industry
Depositor comments: gRNA contains at least 3 missmatches against human DNA (http://crispr.mit.edu) 2 additional nonmatching Guanidines added at 5' to enhnace specificy (Kim, D. et al. Digenome-seq: genome-wide profiling of CRISPR-Cas9 off-target effects in human cells. Nat. Methods 12, 237–43, 1 p following 243 (2015).) targets all isoforms. MUST BE COTRANSFECTED WITH PLASMID #75242
How to cite: Ikaros-CRISPR-Nick2/2 (PX461-EF1a-pSpCas9n(BB)-2A-GFP) was a gift from Ria Baumgrass (Addgene plasmid # 75243 ; http://n2t.net/addgene:75243 ; RRID:Addgene_75243)
