[The description below was written by a language model from this plasmid's Addgene catalogue record and pLannotate feature annotations shown in this document.]
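Description:
Ikaros-CRISPR-Nick2/2 is a 9.7 kb mammalian CRISPR expression plasmid built on the PX461 pSpCas9n(BB)-2A-GFP backbone, in which the original CBh promoter has been replaced by the human EF-1α promoter. It is propagated in E. coli through a high-copy ColE1/pUC-type origin and selected with ampicillin via the β-lactamase gene. An M13/f1-type phage origin and a single AAV2 ITR remnant are also annotated in the backbone, along with short bom and rop fragments that appear to be incidental annotation matches.

The plasmid carries two expression units. A human U6 RNA polymerase III promoter drives a single guide RNA, made up of a spacer targeting human IKZF1 (Ikaros) fused to the Streptococcus pyogenes gRNA scaffold. According to the depositor, the guide targets all isoforms, has at least three mismatches to other human sites, and carries two extra non-matching 5' guanines intended to improve specificity. Downstream, the EF-1α promoter drives S. pyogenes Cas9, annotated as overlapping N- and C-terminal portions of one continuous coding region. It is followed by a nucleoplasmin nuclear localization signal and EGFP, with a bGH polyadenylation signal terminating the unit. By name and stated purpose this is the nickase form (Cas9n), linked to GFP through a 2A peptide, although neither the nickase mutation nor the 2A element is individually annotated in the feature table.

GFP is the only marker in mammalian cells, allowing transfected cells to be identified or sorted. Because a nickase cuts only one strand, this plasmid is the second of a pair and must be co-transfected with its partner guide construct to create offset nicks that disrupt IKZF1 in human cells with reduced off-target cleavage.
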