Features (pLannotate 1.2.2; 17 found; start..end, strand, type, name):
      1..241     +  promoter       U6 promoter: RNA polymerase III promoter for human U6 snRNA
    272..347     +  misc_RNA       gRNA scaffold: guide RNA scaffold for the Streptococcus pyogenes CRISPR/Cas9 system
    354..397     +  misc_RNA       gRNA scaffold (fragment): guide RNA scaffold for the Streptococcus pyogenes CRISPR/Cas9 system
    460..1638    +  promoter       EF-1α promoter: strong constitutive promoter for human elongation factor EF-1α
   1785..3500    +  CDS            Cas9(N): N-terminal portion of Streptococcus pyogenes Cas9 (Zetsche et al., 2015)
   3387..5885    +  CDS            Cas9(C): C-terminal portion of Streptococcus pyogenes Cas9 (Zetsche et al., 2015)
   5886..5933    +  CDS            nucleoplasmin NLS: bipartite nuclear localization signal from nucleoplasmin
   6003..6716    +  CDS            EGFP: EGFP is a basic (constitutively fluorescent) green fluorescent protein published in 1996, derived from Aequorea victoria. It is reported to be a rapidly-maturing weak dimer with moderate acid sensitivity.
   6750..6861    +  polyA_signal   bGH poly(A) signal: bovine growth hormone polyadenylation signal
   6966..7106    +  repeat_region  AAV2 ITR: inverted terminal repeat of adeno-associated virus serotype 2 inverted
   7111..7162    -  misc_feature   bom (fragment): basis of mobility region from pBR322
   7181..7561    +  rep_origin     M13 ori (sequence partly withheld): M13 bacteriophage origin of replication; arrow indicates direction of (+) strand synthesis
   7637..7686    -  misc_feature   bom (fragment): basis of mobility region from pBR322
   7788..7823    -  CDS            rop (fragment): Rop protein, which maintains plasmids at low copy number; rop
   7918..8022    +  promoter       AmpR promoter: bla
   8023..8883    +  CDS            AmpR: β-lactamase; bla; confers resistance to ampicillin, carbenicillin, and related antibiotics
   9054..9642    +  rep_origin     ori: high-copy-number ColE1/pMB1/pBR322/pUC origin of replication
>Addgene plasmid #75243 | Ikaros-CRISPR-Nick2/2 (PX461-EF1a-pSpCas9n(BB)-2A-GFP) | depositor full sequence | sequence record 142285 | Ikaros-CRISPR-Nick2/2 (PX461-EF1a-pSpCas9n(BB)-2A-GFP) sequence 9703 bps
GAGGGCCTATTTCCCATGATTCCTTCATATTTGCATATACGATACAAGGCTGTTAGAGAGATAATTGGAA
TTAATTTGACTGTAAACACAAAGATATTAGTACAAAATACGTGACGTAGAAAGTAATAATTTCTTGGGTA
GTTTGCAGTTTTAAAATTATGTTTTAAAATGGACTATCATATGCTTACCGTAACTTGAAAGTATTTCGAT
TTCTTGGCTTTATATATCTTGTGGAAAGGACGAAACACCGGTGAGCCCATGCCGATCCCCGGTTTTAGAG
CTAGAAATAGCAAGTTAAAATAAGGCTAGTCCGTTATCAACTTGAAAAAGTGGCACCGAGTCGGTGCTTT
TTTGTTTTAGAGCTAGAAATAGCAAGTTAAAATAAGGCTAGTCCGTTTTTAGCGCGTGCGCCAATTCTGC
AGACAAATGGCTCTAGTGGTCTTGAAAGGAGTGGGAATTGGCTCCGGTGCCCGTCAGTGGGCAGAGCGCA
CATCGCCCACAGTCCCCGAGAAGTTGGGGGGAGGGGTCGGCAATTGAACCGGTGCCTAGAGAAGGTGGCG
CGGGGTAAACTGGGAAAGTGATGTCGTGTACTGGCTCCGCCTTTTTCCCGAGGGTGGGGGAGAACCGTAT
ATAAGTGCAGTAGTCGCCGTGAACGTTCTTTTTCGCAACGGGTTTGCCGCCAGAACACAGGTAAGTGCCG
TGTGTGGTTCCCGCGGGCCTGGCCTCTTTACGGGTTATGGCCCTTGCGTGCCTTGAATTACTTCCACCTG
GCTGCAGTACGTGATTCTTGATCCCGAGCTTCGGGTTGGAAGTGGGTGGGAGAGTTCGAGGCCTTGCGCT
TAAGGAGCCCCTTCGCCTCGTGCTTGAGTTGAGGCCTGGCCTGGGCGCTGGGGCCGCCGCGTGCGAATCT
GGTGGCACCTTCGCGCCTGTCTCGCTGCTTTCGATAAGTCTCTAGCCATTTAAAATTTTTGATGACCTGC
TGCGACGCTTTTTTTCTGGCAAGATAGTCTTGTAAATGCGGGCCAAGATCTGCACACTGGTATTTCGGTT
TTTGGGGCCGCGGGCGGCGACGGGGCCCGTGCGTCCCAGCGCACATGTTCGGCGAGGCGGGGCCTGCGAG
CGCGGCCACCGAGAATCGGACGGGGGTAGTCTCAAGCTGGCCGGCCTGCTCTGGTGCCTGGCCTCGCGCC
GCCGTGTATCGCCCCGCCCTGGGCGGCAAGGCTGGCCCGGTCGGCACCAGTTGCGTGAGCGGAAAGATGG
CCGCTTCCCGGCCCTGCTGCAGGGAGCTCAAAATGGAGGACGCGGCGCTCGGGAGAGCGGGCGGGTGAGT
CACCCACACAAAGGAAAAGGGCCTTTCCGTCCTCAGCCGTCGCTTCATGTGACTCCACGGAGTACCGGGC
GCCGTCCAGGCACCTCGATTAGTTCTCGAGCTTTTGGAGTACGTCGTCTTTAGGTTGGGGGGAGGGGTTT
TATGCGATGGAGTTTCCCCACACTGAGTGGGTGGAGACTGAAGTTAGGCCAGCTTGGCACTTGATGTAAT
TCTCCTTGGAATTTGCCCTTTTTGAGTTTGGATCTTGGTTCATTCTCAAGCCTCAGACAGTGGTTCAAAG
TTTTTTTCTTCCATTTCAGGTGTCGTGAGGAATTTCGACATTTCCGGTGCCACCATGGACTATAAGGACC
ACGACGGAGACTACAAGGATCATGATATTGATTACAAAGACGATGACGATAAGATGGCCCCAAAGAAGAA
GCGGAAGGTCGGTATCCACGGAGTCCCAGCAGCCGACAAGAAGTACAGCATCGGCCTGGCCATCGGCACC
AACTCTGTGGGCTGGGCCGTGATCACCGACGAGTACAAGGTGCCCAGCAAGAAATTCAAGGTGCTGGGCA
ACACCGACCGGCACAGCATCAAGAAGAACCTGATCGGAGCCCTGCTGTTCGACAGCGGCGAAACAGCCGA
GGCCACCCGGCTGAAGAGAACCGCCAGAAGAAGATACACCAGACGGAAGAACCGGATCTGCTATCTGCAA
GAGATCTTCAGCAACGAGATGGCCAAGGTGGACGACAGCTTCTTCCACAGACTGGAAGAGTCCTTCCTGG
TGGAAGAGGATAAGAAGCACGAGCGGCACCCCATCTTCGGCAACATCGTGGACGAGGTGGCCTACCACGA
GAAGTACCCCACCATCTACCACCTGAGAAAGAAACTGGTGGACAGCACCGACAAGGCCGACCTGCGGCTG
ATCTATCTGGCCCTGGCCCACATGATCAAGTTCCGGGGCCACTTCCTGATCGAGGGCGACCTGAACCCCG
ACAACAGCGACGTGGACAAGCTGTTCATCCAGCTGGTGCAGACCTACAACCAGCTGTTCGAGGAAAACCC
CATCAACGCCAGCGGCGTGGACGCCAAGGCCATCCTGTCTGCCAGACTGAGCAAGAGCAGACGGCTGGAA
AATCTGATCGCCCAGCTGCCCGGCGAGAAGAAGAATGGCCTGTTCGGCAACCTGATTGCCCTGAGCCTGG
GCCTGACCCCCAACTTCAAGAGCAACTTCGACCTGGCCGAGGATGCCAAACTGCAGCTGAGCAAGGACAC
CTACGACGACGACCTGGACAACCTGCTGGCCCAGATCGGCGACCAGTACGCCGACCTGTTTCTGGCCGCC
AAGAACCTGTCCGACGCCATCCTGCTGAGCGACATCCTGAGAGTGAACACCGAGATCACCAAGGCCCCCC
TGAGCGCCTCTATGATCAAGAGATACGACGAGCACCACCAGGACCTGACCCTGCTGAAAGCTCTCGTGCG
GCAGCAGCTGCCTGAGAAGTACAAAGAGATTTTCTTCGACCAGAGCAAGAACGGCTACGCCGGCTACATT
GACGGCGGAGCCAGCCAGGAAGAGTTCTACAAGTTCATCAAGCCCATCCTGGAAAAGATGGACGGCACCG
AGGAACTGCTCGTGAAGCTGAACAGAGAGGACCTGCTGCGGAAGCAGCGGACCTTCGACAACGGCAGCAT
CCCCCACCAGATCCACCTGGGAGAGCTGCACGCCATTCTGCGGCGGCAGGAAGATTTTTACCCATTCCTG
AAGGACAACCGGGAAAAGATCGAGAAGATCCTGACCTTCCGCATCCCCTACTACGTGGGCCCTCTGGCCA
GGGGAAACAGCAGATTCGCCTGGATGACCAGAAAGAGCGAGGAAACCATCACCCCCTGGAACTTCGAGGA
AGTGGTGGACAAGGGCGCTTCCGCCCAGAGCTTCATCGAGCGGATGACCAACTTCGATAAGAACCTGCCC
AACGAGAAGGTGCTGCCCAAGCACAGCCTGCTGTACGAGTACTTCACCGTGTATAACGAGCTGACCAAAG
TGAAATACGTGACCGAGGGAATGAGAAAGCCCGCCTTCCTGAGCGGCGAGCAGAAAAAGGCCATCGTGGA
CCTGCTGTTCAAGACCAACCGGAAAGTGACCGTGAAGCAGCTGAAAGAGGACTACTTCAAGAAAATCGAG
TGCTTCGACTCCGTGGAAATCTCCGGCGTGGAAGATCGGTTCAACGCCTCCCTGGGCACATACCACGATC
TGCTGAAAATTATCAAGGACAAGGACTTCCTGGACAATGAGGAAAACGAGGACATTCTGGAAGATATCGT
GCTGACCCTGACACTGTTTGAGGACAGAGAGATGATCGAGGAACGGCTGAAAACCTATGCCCACCTGTTC
GACGACAAAGTGATGAAGCAGCTGAAGCGGCGGAGATACACCGGCTGGGGCAGGCTGAGCCGGAAGCTGA
TCAACGGCATCCGGGACAAGCAGTCCGGCAAGACAATCCTGGATTTCCTGAAGTCCGACGGCTTCGCCAA
CAGAAACTTCATGCAGCTGATCCACGACGACAGCCTGACCTTTAAAGAGGACATCCAGAAAGCCCAGGTG
TCCGGCCAGGGCGATAGCCTGCACGAGCACATTGCCAATCTGGCCGGCAGCCCCGCCATTAAGAAGGGCA
TCCTGCAGACAGTGAAGGTGGTGGACGAGCTCGTGAAAGTGATGGGCCGGCACAAGCCCGAGAACATCGT
GATCGAAATGGCCAGAGAGAACCAGACCACCCAGAAGGGACAGAAGAACAGCCGCGAGAGAATGAAGCGG
ATCGAAGAGGGCATCAAAGAGCTGGGCAGCCAGATCCTGAAAGAACACCCCGTGGAAAACACCCAGCTGC
AGAACGAGAAGCTGTACCTGTACTACCTGCAGAATGGGCGGGATATGTACGTGGACCAGGAACTGGACAT
CAACCGGCTGTCCGACTACGATGTGGACCATATCGTGCCTCAGAGCTTTCTGAAGGACGACTCCATCGAC
AACAAGGTGCTGACCAGAAGCGACAAGAACCGGGGCAAGAGCGACAACGTGCCCTCCGAAGAGGTCGTGA
AGAAGATGAAGAACTACTGGCGGCAGCTGCTGAACGCCAAGCTGATTACCCAGAGAAAGTTCGACAATCT
GACCAAGGCCGAGAGAGGCGGCCTGAGCGAACTGGATAAGGCCGGCTTCATCAAGAGACAGCTGGTGGAA
ACCCGGCAGATCACAAAGCACGTGGCACAGATCCTGGACTCCCGGATGAACACTAAGTACGACGAGAATG
ACAAGCTGATCCGGGAAGTGAAAGTGATCACCCTGAAGTCCAAGCTGGTGTCCGATTTCCGGAAGGATTT
CCAGTTTTACAAAGTGCGCGAGATCAACAACTACCACCACGCCCACGACGCCTACCTGAACGCCGTCGTG
GGAACCGCCCTGATCAAAAAGTACCCTAAGCTGGAAAGCGAGTTCGTGTACGGCGACTACAAGGTGTACG
ACGTGCGGAAGATGATCGCCAAGAGCGAGCAGGAAATCGGCAAGGCTACCGCCAAGTACTTCTTCTACAG
CAACATCATGAACTTTTTCAAGACCGAGATTACCCTGGCCAACGGCGAGATCCGGAAGCGGCCTCTGATC
GAGACAAACGGCGAAACCGGGGAGATCGTGTGGGATAAGGGCCGGGATTTTGCCACCGTGCGGAAAGTGC
TGAGCATGCCCCAAGTGAATATCGTGAAAAAGACCGAGGTGCAGACAGGCGGCTTCAGCAAAGAGTCTAT
CCTGCCCAAGAGGAACAGCGATAAGCTGATCGCCAGAAAGAAGGACTGGGACCCTAAGAAGTACGGCGGC
TTCGACAGCCCCACCGTGGCCTATTCTGTGCTGGTGGTGGCCAAAGTGGAAAAGGGCAAGTCCAAGAAAC
TGAAGAGTGTGAAAGAGCTGCTGGGGATCACCATCATGGAAAGAAGCAGCTTCGAGAAGAATCCCATCGA
CTTTCTGGAAGCCAAGGGCTACAAAGAAGTGAAAAAGGACCTGATCATCAAGCTGCCTAAGTACTCCCTG
TTCGAGCTGGAAAACGGCCGGAAGAGAATGCTGGCCTCTGCCGGCGAACTGCAGAAGGGAAACGAACTGG
CCCTGCCCTCCAAATATGTGAACTTCCTGTACCTGGCCAGCCACTATGAGAAGCTGAAGGGCTCCCCCGA
GGATAATGAGCAGAAACAGCTGTTTGTGGAACAGCACAAGCACTACCTGGACGAGATCATCGAGCAGATC
AGCGAGTTCTCCAAGAGAGTGATCCTGGCCGACGCTAATCTGGACAAAGTGCTGTCCGCCTACAACAAGC
ACCGGGATAAGCCCATCAGAGAGCAGGCCGAGAATATCATCCACCTGTTTACCCTGACCAATCTGGGAGC
CCCTGCCGCCTTCAAGTACTTTGACACCACCATCGACCGGAAGAGGTACACCAGCACCAAAGAGGTGCTG
GACGCCACCCTGATCCACCAGAGCATCACCGGCCTGTACGAGACACGGATCGACCTGTCTCAGCTGGGAG
GCGACAAAAGGCCGGCGGCCACGAAAAAGGCCGGCCAGGCAAAAAAGAAAAAGGAATTCGGCAGTGGAGA
GGGCAGAGGAAGTCTGCTAACATGCGGTGACGTCGAGGAGAATCCTGGCCCAGTGAGCAAGGGCGAGGAG
CTGTTCACCGGGGTGGTGCCCATCCTGGTCGAGCTGGACGGCGACGTAAACGGCCACAAGTTCAGCGTGT
CCGGCGAGGGCGAGGGCGATGCCACCTACGGCAAGCTGACCCTGAAGTTCATCTGCACCACCGGCAAGCT
GCCCGTGCCCTGGCCCACCCTCGTGACCACCCTGACCTACGGCGTGCAGTGCTTCAGCCGCTACCCCGAC
CACATGAAGCAGCACGACTTCTTCAAGTCCGCCATGCCCGAAGGCTACGTCCAGGAGCGCACCATCTTCT
TCAAGGACGACGGCAACTACAAGACCCGCGCCGAGGTGAAGTTCGAGGGCGACACCCTGGTGAACCGCAT
CGAGCTGAAGGGCATCGACTTCAAGGAGGACGGCAACATCCTGGGGCACAAGCTGGAGTACAACTACAAC
AGCCACAACGTCTATATCATGGCCGACAAGCAGAAGAACGGCATCAAGGTGAACTTCAAGATCCGCCACA
ACATCGAGGACGGCAGCGTGCAGCTCGCCGACCACTACCAGCAGAACACCCCCATCGGCGACGGCCCCGT
GCTGCTGCCCGACAACCACTACCTGAGCACCCAGTCCGCCCTGAGCAAAGACCCCAACGAGAAGCGCGAT
CACATGGTCCTGCTGGAGTTCGTGACCGCCGCCGGGATCACTCTCGGCATGGACGAGCTGTACAAGGAAT
TCTAACTAGAGCTCGCTGATCAGCCTCGACTGTGCCTTCTAGTTGCCAGCCATCTGTTGTTTGCCCCTCC
CCCGTGCCTTCCTTGACCCTGGAAGGTGCCACTCCCACTGTCCTTTCCTAATAAAATGAGGAAATTGCAT
CGCATTGTCTGAGTAGGTGTCATTCTATTCTGGGGGGTGGGGTGGGGCAGGACAGCAAGGGGGAGGATTG
GGAAGAGAATAGCAGGCATGCTGGGGAGCGGCCGCAGGAACCCCTAGTGATGGAGTTGGCCACTCCCTCT
CTGCGCGCTCGCTCGCTCACTGAGGCCGGGCGACCAAAGGTCGCCCGACGCCCGGGCTTTGCCCGGGCGG
CCTCAGTGAGCGAGCGAGCGCGCAGCTGCCTGCAGGGGCGCCTGATGCGGTATTTTCTCCTTACGCATCT
GTGCGGTATTTCACACCGCATA
[142 nt withheld, positions 7163-7304]
C
[141 nt withheld, positions 7306-7446]
CCTTTGACGTTGGAGTCCACGTTCTTT
[37 nt withheld, positions 7474-7510]
ACCCTATCTCGGGCTATTCTTTTGATTTATAAGGGATTTTGCCGATTTCGGCCTATTGGTTAAAAAATGA
GCTGATTTAACAAAAATTTAACGCGAATTTTAACAAAATATTAACGTTTACAATTTTATGGTGCACTCTC
AGTACAATCTGCTCTGATGCCGCATAGTTAAGCCAGCCCCGACACCCGCCAACACCCGCTGACGCGCCCT
GACGGGCTTGTCTGCTCCCGGCATCCGCTTACAGACAAGCTGTGACCGTCTCCGGGAGCTGCATGTGTCA
GAGGTTTTCACCGTCATCACCGAAACGCGCGAGACGAAAGGGCCTCGTGATACGCCTATTTTTATAGGTT
AATGTCATGATAATAATGGTTTCTTAGACGTCAGGTGGCACTTTTCGGGGAAATGTGCGCGGAACCCCTA
TTTGTTTATTTTTCTAAATACATTCAAATATGTATCCGCTCATGAGACAATAACCCTGATAAATGCTTCA
ATAATATTGAAAAAGGAAGAGTATGAGTATTCAACATTTCCGTGTCGCCCTTATTCCCTTTTTTGCGGCA
TTTTGCCTTCCTGTTTTTGCTCACCCAGAAACGCTGGTGAAAGTAAAAGATGCTGAAGATCAGTTGGGTG
CACGAGTGGGTTACATCGAACTGGATCTCAACAGCGGTAAGATCCTTGAGAGTTTTCGCCCCGAAGAACG
TTTTCCAATGATGAGCACTTTTAAAGTTCTGCTATGTGGCGCGGTATTATCCCGTATTGACGCCGGGCAA
GAGCAACTCGGTCGCCGCATACACTATTCTCAGAATGACTTGGTTGAGTACTCACCAGTCACAGAAAAGC
ATCTTACGGATGGCATGACAGTAAGAGAATTATGCAGTGCTGCCATAACCATGAGTGATAACACTGCGGC
CAACTTACTTCTGACAACGATCGGAGGACCGAAGGAGCTAACCGCTTTTTTGCACAACATGGGGGATCAT
GTAACTCGCCTTGATCGTTGGGAACCGGAGCTGAATGAAGCCATACCAAACGACGAGCGTGACACCACGA
TGCCTGTAGCAATGGCAACAACGTTGCGCAAACTATTAACTGGCGAACTACTTACTCTAGCTTCCCGGCA
ACAATTAATAGACTGGATGGAGGCGGATAAAGTTGCAGGACCACTTCTGCGCTCGGCCCTTCCGGCTGGC
TGGTTTATTGCTGATAAATCTGGAGCCGGTGAGCGTGGAAGCCGCGGTATCATTGCAGCACTGGGGCCAG
ATGGTAAGCCCTCCCGTATCGTAGTTATCTACACGACGGGGAGTCAGGCAACTATGGATGAACGAAATAG
ACAGATCGCTGAGATAGGTGCCTCACTGATTAAGCATTGGTAACTGTCAGACCAAGTTTACTCATATATA
CTTTAGATTGATTTAAAACTTCATTTTTAATTTAAAAGGATCTAGGTGAAGATCCTTTTTGATAATCTCA
TGACCAAAATCCCTTAACGTGAGTTTTCGTTCCACTGAGCGTCAGACCCCGTAGAAAAGATCAAAGGATC
TTCTTGAGATCCTTTTTTTCTGCGCGTAATCTGCTGCTTGCAAACAAAAAAACCACCGCTACCAGCGGTG
GTTTGTTTGCCGGATCAAGAGCTACCAACTCTTTTTCCGAAGGTAACTGGCTTCAGCAGAGCGCAGATAC
CAAATACTGTCCTTCTAGTGTAGCCGTAGTTAGGCCACCACTTCAAGAACTCTGTAGCACCGCCTACATA
CCTCGCTCTGCTAATCCTGTTACCAGTGGCTGCTGCCAGTGGCGATAAGTCGTGTCTTACCGGGTTGGAC
TCAAGACGATAGTTACCGGATAAGGCGCAGCGGTCGGGCTGAACGGGGGGTTCGTGCACACAGCCCAGCT
TGGAGCGAACGACCTACACCGAACTGAGATACCTACAGCGTGAGCTATGAGAAAGCGCCACGCTTCCCGA
AGGGAGAAAGGCGGACAGGTATCCGGTAAGCGGCAGGGTCGGAACAGGAGAGCGCACGAGGGAGCTTCCA
GGGGGAAACGCCTGGTATCTTTATAGTCCTGTCGGGTTTCGCCACCTCTGACTTGAGCGTCGATTTTTGT
GATGCTCGTCAGGGGGGCGGAGCCTATGGAAAAACGCCAGCAACGCGGCCTTTTTACGGTTCCTGGCCTT
TTGCTGGCCTTTTGCTCACATGT
