>Addgene plasmid #75243 | Ikaros-CRISPR-Nick2/2 (PX461-EF1a-pSpCas9n(BB)-2A-GFP) | addgene partial sequence | sequence record 148252 | LKO1_5 5'-GACTATCATATGCTTACCGT-3'
AAGGACGAAACACCGGTGAGCCCATGCCGATCCCCGGTTTTAGAGCTAGAAATAGCAAGTTAAAATAAGG
CTAGTCCGTTATCAACTTGAAAAAGTGGCACCGAGTCGGTGCTTTTTTGTTTTAGAGCTAGAAATAGCAA
GTTAAAATAAGGCTAGTCCGTTTTTAGCGCGTGCGCCAATTCTGCAGACAAATGGCTCTAGTGGTCTTGA
AAGGAGTGGGAATTGGCTCCGGTGCCCGTCAGTGGGCAGAGCGCACATCGCCCACAGTCCCCGAGAAGTT
GGGGGGAGGGGTCGGCAATTGAACCGGTGCCTAGAGAAGGTGGCGCGGGGTAAACTGGGAAAGTGATGTC
GTGTACTGGCTCCGCCTTTTTCCCGAGGGTGGGGGAGAACCGTATATAAGTGCAGTAGTCGCCGTGAACG
TTCTTTTTCGCAACGGGTTTGCCGCCAGAACACAGGTAAGTGCCGTGTGTGGTTCCCGCGGGCCTGGCCT
CTTTACGGGTTATGGCCCTTGCGTGCCTTGAATTACTTCCACCTGGCTGCAGTACGTGATTCTTGATCCC
GAGCTTCGGGTTGGAAGTGGGTGGGAGAGTTCGAGGCCTTGCGCTTAAGGAGCCCCT
