>Addgene plasmid #75243 | Ikaros-CRISPR-Nick2/2 (PX461-EF1a-pSpCas9n(BB)-2A-GFP) | addgene partial sequence | sequence record 148253 | StrepPyoCas9-5UTR-F 5'-CGGTGCCACTTTTTCAAGTTG-3'
AAGATATATAAAGCCAAGAAATCGAAATACTTTCAAGTTACGGTAAGCATATGATAGTCCATTTTAAAAC
ATAATTTTAAAACTGCAAACTACCCAAGAAATTATTACTTTCTACGTCACGTATTTTGTACTAATATCTT
TGTGTTTACAGTCAAATTAATTCCAATTATCTCTCTAACAGCCTTGTATCGTATATGCAAATATGAAGGA
ATCATGGGAAATAGGCCCTCACATGTGAGCAAAAGGCCAGCAAAAGGCCAGGAACCGTAAAAAGGCCGCG
TTGCTGGCGTTTTTCCATAGGCTCCGCCCCCCTGACGAGCATCACAAAAATCGACGCTCAAGTCAGAGGT
GGCGAAACCCGACAGGACTATAAAGATACCAGGCGTTTCCCCCTGGAAGCTCCCTCGTGCGCTCTCCTGT
TCCGACCCTGCCGCTTACCGGATACCTGTCCGCCTTTCTCCCTTCGGGAAGCGTGGCGCTTTCTCATAGC
TCACGCTGTAGGTATCTCAGTTCGGTGTAGGTCGTTCGCTCCAAGCTGGGCTGTGTGCACGA
